>Addgene plasmid #211562 | pHis57 | addgene full sequence | sequence record 438922 | Addgene NGS Result
TCGCGCGTTTCGGTGATGACGGTGAAAACCTCTGACACATGCAGCTCCCGGAGACGGTCACAGCTTGTCT
GTAAGCGGATGCCGGGAGCAGACAAGCCCGTCAGGGCGCGTCAGCGGGTGTTGGCGGGTGTCGGGGCTGG
CTTAACTATGCGGCATCAGAGCAGATTGTACTGAGAGTGCACCATATGCGGTGTGAAATACCGCACAGAT
GCGTAAGGAGAAAATACCGCATCATAGGCGCCGCTTCTTTGAGCGAACGATCAAAAATAAGTGGGGCCCC
ATCAAAAAAATATTCTCAACATAAAAAACTTTGTGTAATACTTGTAACGCTGAATTCAGAATTCGGTGGC
TATAGCTCAGTTGGTAGAGCCCTGGATTCTAAATCCAGTTGTCGTGGGTTCGAATCCCATTAGCCACCCC
ACTGCAGTCTGCAGATCCTTAGCGAAAGCTAAGGATTTTTTTTAAGCTTCGGGCGTAATCATGGTCATAG
CTGTTTCCTGTGTGAAATTGTTATCCGCTCACAATTCCACACAACATACGAGCCGGAAGCATAAAGTGTA
AAGCCTGGGGTGCCTAATGAGTGAGCTAACTCACATTAATTGCGTTGCGCTCACTGCCCGCTTTCCAGTC
GGGAAACCTGTCGTGCCAGCTGCATTAATGAATCGGCCAACGCGCGGGGAGAGGCGGTTTGCGTATTGGG
CGCTCTTCCGCTTCCTCGCTCACTGACTCGCTGCGCTCGGTCGTTCGGCTGCGGCGAGCGGTATCAGCTC
ACTCAAAGGCGGTAATACGGTTATCCACAGAATCAGGGGATAACGCAGGAAAGAACATGTGAGCAAAAGG
CCAGCAAAAGGCCAGGAACCGTAAAAAGGCCGCGTTGCTGGCGTTTTTCCATAGGCTCCGCCCCCCTGAC
GAGCATCACAAAAATCGACGCTCAAGTCAGAGGTGGCGAAACCCGACAGGACTATAAAGATACCAGGCGT
TTCCCCCTGGAAGCTCCCTCGTGCGCTCTCCTGTTCCGACCCTGCCGCTTACCGGATACCTGTCCGCCTT
TCTCCCTTCGGGAAGCGTGGCGCTTTCTCATAGCTCACGCTGTAGGTATCTCAGTTCGGTGTAGGTCGTT
CGCTCCAAGCTGGGCTGTGTGCACGAACCCCCCGTTCAGCCCGACCGCTGCGCCTTATCCGGTAACTATC
GTCTTGAGTCCAACCCGGTAAGACACGACTTATCGCCACTGGCAGCAGCCACTGGTAACAGGATTAGCAG
AGCGAGGTATGTAGGCGGTGCTACAGAGTTCTTGAAGTGGTGGCCTAACTACGGCTACACTAGAAGAACA
GTATTTGGTATCTGCGCTCTGCTGAAGCCAGTTACCTTCGGAAAAAGAGTTGGTAGCTCTTGATCCGGCA
AACAAACCACCGCTGGTAGCGGTGGTTTTTTTGTTTGCAAGCAGCAGATTACGCGCAGAAAAAAAGGATC
TCAAGAAGATCCTTTGATCTTTTCTACGGGGTCTGACGCTCAGTGGAACGAAAACTCACGTTAAGGGATT
TTGGTCATGAGATTATCAAAAAGGATCTTCACCTAGATCCTTTTAAATTAAAAATGAAGTTTTAAATCAA
TCTAAAGTATATATGAGTAAACTTGGTCTGACAGTTACCAATGCTTAATCAGTGAGGCACCTATCTCAGC
GATCTGTCTATTTCGTTCATCCATAGTTGCCTGACTCCCCGTCGTGTAGATAACTACGATACGGGAGGGC
TTACCATCTGGCCCCAGTGCTGCAATGATACCGCGAGATCCACGCTCACCGGCTCCAGATTTATCAGCAA
TAAACCAGCCAGCCGGAAGGGCCGAGCGCAGAAGTGGTCCTGCAACTTTATCCGCCTCCATCCAGTCTAT
TAATTGTTGCCGGGAAGCTAGAGTAAGTAGTTCGCCAGTTAATAGTTTGCGCAACGTTGTTGCCATTGCT
ACAGGCATCGTGGTGTCACGCTCGTCGTTTGGTATGGCTTCATTCAGCTCCGGTTCCCAACGATCAAGGC
GAGTTACATGATCCCCCATGTTGTGCAAAAAAGCGGTTAGCTCCTTCGGTCCTCCGATCGTTGTCAGAAG
TAAGTTGGCCGCAGTGTTATCACTCATGGTTATGGCAGCACTGCATAATTCTCTTACTGTCATGCCATCC
GTAAGATGCTTTTCTGTGACTGGTGAGTACTCAACCAAGTCATTCTGAGAATAGTGTATGCGGCGACCGA
GTTGCTCTTGCCCGGCGTCAATACGGGATAATACCGCGCCACATAGCAGAACTTTAAAAGTGCTCATCAT
TGGAAAACGTTCTTCGGGGCGAAAACTCTCAAGGATCTTACCGCTGTTGAGATCCAGTTCGATGTAACCC
ACTCGTGCACCCAACTGATCTTCAGCATCTTTTACTTTCACCAGCGTTTCTGGGTGAGCAAAAACAGGAA
GGCAAAATGCCGCAAAAAAGGGAATAAGGGCGACACGGAAATGTTGAATACTCATACTCTTCCTTTTTCA
ATATTATTGAAGCATTTATCAGGGTTATTGTCTCATGAGCGGATACATATTTGAATGTATTTAGAAAAAT
AAACAAATAGGGGTTCCGCGCACATTTCCCCGAAAAGTGCCACCTGACGTCTAAGAAACCATTATTATCA
TGACATTAACCTATAAAAATAGGCGTATCACGAGGCCCTTTCGTC
Features (pLannotate 1.2.2; 11 found; start..end, strand, type, name):
    137..234     +  misc_feature   bom (fragment): basis of mobility region from pBR322
    345..417     +  ncRNA          tRNA: Accession: RF00005 - tRNA
    435..464     +  terminator     bacterial terminator (fragment): putative bacterial transcription terminator
    508..524     -  protein_bind   lac operator: The lac repressor binds to the lac operator to inhibit transcription in E. coli. This inhibition can be relieved by adding lactose or isopropyl-β-D-thiogalactopyranoside (IPTG). lac repressor encoded by lacI
    532..562     -  promoter       lac promoter: promoter for the E. coli lac operon
    577..598     -  protein_bind   CAP binding site: CAP binding activates transcription in the presence of cAMP. E. coli catabolite activator protein
    611..703     -  CDS            lacI (fragment): lac repressor; lacI; The lac repressor binds to the lac operator to inhibit transcription in E. coli. This inhibition can be relieved by adding lactose or isopropyl-β-D-thiogalactopyranoside (IPTG).
    886..1474    -  rep_origin     ori: high-copy-number ColE1/pMB1/pBR322/pUC origin of replication
   1645..2505    -  CDS            AmpR: β-lactamase; bla; confers resistance to ampicillin, carbenicillin, and related antibiotics
   2506..2610    -  promoter       AmpR promoter: bla
   2705..35      +  CDS            rop (fragment) (across the origin): Rop protein, which maintains plasmids at low copy number; rop
