[The description below was written by a language model from this plasmid's Addgene catalogue record and pLannotate feature annotations shown in this document.]
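Description:
pHis57 is a small (about 2.7 kb) high-copy bacterial plasmid built on the pUC57 backbone that supplies an amber suppressor tRNA charged with histidine in E. coli. It replicates from the ColE1/pUC-type origin and is selected with ampicillin through the β-lactamase (AmpR) gene and its native bla promoter. The remaining annotated backbone elements are remnants typical of pUC-family vectors: fragments of bom, rop and lacI, plus the lac promoter, lac operator and CAP binding site. These lac elements lie on the opposite strand just downstream of the insert and do not appear to drive tRNA expression.

The payload is a synthetic tRNAHis gene, annotated as a roughly 70-nt tRNA on the forward strand and followed closely by a putative bacterial transcription terminator fragment. According to the record it is expressed from a synthetic promoter attributed to a 1986 design. This promoter is not picked up as a distinct feature in the annotation, but would be expected upstream of the tRNA. The cassette sits between EcoRI and PstI sites, both retained, and was made by swapping the insert into the sister plasmid pAla57, indicating that it belongs to a matched set of suppressor plasmids differing only in the tRNA.

An amber suppressor tRNA carries an anticodon that reads the UAG stop codon, so a target gene engineered with an amber codon at a chosen position yields full-length protein with histidine at that site. Used alongside the other plasmids in the series, a single amber mutant can be converted into multiple natural amino acid substitutions, supporting semi-saturating positional mutagenesis to map how individual positions contribute to protein function.
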