Addgene plasmid #211562: pHis57
Purpose: Amber Suppressor tRNA for Histidine
Depositing lab: Aron Fenton & Liskin Swint-Kruse. Depositing organization: University of Kansas Medical Center. Publication: Amber Suppressor tRNA-Based Mutagenesis for Positional Semi-Saturated Mutagenesis with Natural Amino Acid Substitutions: An Approach for Mapping Positional Contributions to Protein Function. O’Neil PT, Zeczycki TN, Park K-T, Rodnin MV, Swint-Kruse L, Vincentelli R, Fenton AW. Biophysica. 2026; 6(4):72. 10.3390/biophysica6040072.
Backbone
  Vector backbone: pUC57
  Vector type: Bacterial Expression
Growth in bacteria
  Bacterial resistance: Ampicillin, 100 μg/mL
  Growth temperature: 37°C
  Growth strain: DH5alpha
  Copy number: High Copy
Gene/Insert
  Gene/Insert name: tRNAHis
  Species: Synthetic
  Promoter: Synthetic (Miller 1986)
  Cloning method: Restriction Enzyme; 5′ cloning site EcoRI (not destroyed); 3′ cloning site PstI (not destroyed)
  Sequencing primers: 3′ M13R
Terms and licenses: Academic/Nonprofit Terms; Industry Terms: Not Available to Industry
Depositor comments: Cloned using pAla57 as the vector
How to cite: pHis57 was a gift from Aron Fenton & Liskin Swint-Kruse (Addgene plasmid # 211562 ; http://n2t.net/addgene:211562 ; RRID:Addgene_211562)
